Addgene plasmid #130156: pRDAX-408 FLAG UnaG[1] Stuffer/InteinD UnaG[2]
Purpose: PPI (BiFC/TriFC) assay vector
Depositing lab: Gary Lewin. Depositing organization: Max-Delbrueck-Centrum fuer Molekulare Medizin (MDC).
Backbone
  Vector backbone: pEGFP-N1 U55762 Clontech
  Vector type: Mammalian Expression
Growth in bacteria
  Bacterial resistance: Kanamycin, 50 μg/mL
  Growth temperature: 37°C
  Growth strain: DH5alpha
  Copy number: High Copy
Gene/Insert
  Gene/Insert name: UnaG
  Species: M. musculus (mouse)
  Cloning method: Restriction Enzyme; 5′ cloning site unknown (unknown if destroyed); 3′ cloning site unknown (unknown if destroyed)
Terms and licenses: Academic/Nonprofit Terms; Industry Terms: Not Available to Industry
How to cite: pRDAX-408 FLAG UnaG[1] Stuffer/InteinD UnaG[2] was a gift from Gary Lewin (Addgene plasmid # 130156 ; http://n2t.net/addgene:130156 ; RRID:Addgene_130156)
