[The description below was written by a language model from this plasmid's Addgene catalogue record and pLannotate feature annotations shown in this document.]
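Description:
pRDAX-408 FLAG UnaG[1] Stuffer/InteinD UnaG[2] is a mammalian expression plasmid built on the Clontech pEGFP-N1 backbone and deposited as an assay vector for protein–protein interaction studies by bimolecular or trimolecular fluorescence complementation (BiFC/TriFC). It replicates in E. coli at high copy from a ColE1/pUC-type origin and also carries an f1 phage origin. A single NeoR/KanR (Tn5 aminoglycoside phosphotransferase) gene sits behind both a bacterial bla promoter and the SV40 enhancer/early promoter and is terminated by the HSV TK polyadenylation signal, so it gives kanamycin selection in bacteria and can give G418 selection in mammalian cells.

The payload lies downstream of the CMV immediate-early enhancer and promoter and a remnant of the multiple cloning site. The annotated order is a FLAG-type epitope, a first fatty-acid-binding-protein-like segment, two adjacent fragments matching the Synechocystis DnaB protein, a second fatty-acid-binding-protein-like segment, another FLAG tag, a short SV40 large T antigen fragment, and the SV40 poly(A) signal. The two FABP-family hits probably correspond to the split halves UnaG[1] and UnaG[2], since UnaG is a fluorescent protein of the FABP family and the annotation tool has assigned them to homologues. The DnaB matches are consistent with the intein-derived element named "InteinD", as DnaB from this organism hosts a well-known intein. The short T antigen fragment may be a nuclear localisation signal, though the record does not say so.

The catalogue lists the insert species as mouse, which the feature matches do not corroborate. The cloning sites, the exact nature of the "Stuffer" region, and how candidate interaction partners are inserted are not stated.
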