Features (pLannotate 1.2.2; 19 found; start..end, strand, type, name):
     61..364     +  enhancer       CMV enhancer: human cytomegalovirus immediate early enhancer
    365..568     +  promoter       CMV promoter: human cytomegalovirus (CMV) immediate early promoter
    591..634     +  misc_feature   MCS (fragment): multiple cloning site
    643..667     +  CDS            3xFLAG (fragment): three tandem FLAG® epitope tags
    674..913     +  CDS            FABPL_GINCI (fragment): Experimental evidence at protein level: Swiss-Prot protein existence level 1. FABP are thought to play a role in the intracellular transport of long-chain fatty acids and their acyl-CoA esters. From Ginglymostoma cirratum (Nurse shark) (Squalus cirratus).
    908..1252    +  CDS            dnaB (fragment): DNAB_SYNY3 - Experimental evidence at protein level: Swiss-Prot protein existence level 1. Participates in initiation and elongation during chromosome replication; it exhibits DNA-dependent ATPase activity. From Synechocystis sp. (strain PCC 6803 / Kazusa).
   1238..1366    +  CDS            dnaB (fragment): DNAB_SYNY3 - Experimental evidence at protein level: Swiss-Prot protein existence level 1. Participates in initiation and elongation during chromosome replication; it exhibits DNA-dependent ATPase activity. From Synechocystis sp. (strain PCC 6803 / Kazusa).
   1373..1525    +  CDS            FABP7 (fragment): FABP7_BOVIN - Experimental evidence at protein level: Swiss-Prot protein existence level 1. FABP are thought to play a role in the intracellular transport of long chain fatty acids and their acyl-CoA esters. Binds oleic and palmitic acids but not palmitoyl CoA. From Bos taurus (Bovine).
   1538..1561    +  CDS            FLAG: FLAG® epitope tag, followed by an enterokinase cleavage site
   1580..1663    +  CDS            large T antigen (fragment): large T antigen from SV40 (simian virus 40)
   1686..1807    +  polyA_signal   SV40 poly(A) signal: SV40 polyadenylation signal
   1841..2269    -  rep_origin     f1 ori (sequence partly withheld): f1 bacteriophage origin of replication; arrow indicates direction of (+) strand synthesis
   2296..2400    +  promoter       AmpR promoter: bla
   2402..2759    +  promoter       SV40 promoter: SV40 enhancer and early promoter
   2794..3588    +  CDS            NeoR/KanR: aminoglycoside phosphotransferase from Tn5; aph(3')-II (or nptII); confers resistance to neomycin, kanamycin, and G418 (Geneticin®)
   3609..3761    +  CDS            ble (fragment): BLE_KLEPN - Experimental evidence at protein level: Swiss-Prot protein existence level 1. Binding protein with a strong affinity to the bleomycin family of antibiotics. Binds to CL990; an antimitotic-antibiotic compound. From Klebsiella pneumoniae.
   3820..3867    +  polyA_signal   HSV TK poly(A) signal: herpes simplex virus thymidine kinase polyadenylation signal (Cole and Stacy, 1985)
   3958..3974    -  polyA_signal   bGH poly(A) signal (fragment): bovine growth hormone polyadenylation signal
   4196..4784    +  rep_origin     ori: high-copy-number ColE1/pMB1/pBR322/pUC origin of replication
>Addgene plasmid #130156 | pRDAX-408 FLAG UnaG[1] Stuffer/InteinD UnaG[2] | addgene full sequence | sequence record 270843 | Addgene NGS Result
TAGTTATTAATAGTAATCAATTACGGGGTCATTAGTTCATAGCCCATATATGGAGTTCCGCGTTACATAA
CTTACGGTAAATGGCCCGCCTGGCTGACCGCCCAACGACCCCCGCCCATTGACGTCAATAATGACGTATG
TTCCCATAGTAACGCCAATAGGGACTTTCCATTGACGTCAATGGGTGGAGTATTTACGGTAAACTGCCCA
CTTGGCAGTACATCAAGTGTATCATATGCCAAGTACGCCCCCTATTGACGTCAATGACGGTAAATGGCCC
GCCTGGCATTATGCCCAGTACATGACCTTATGGGACTTTCCTACTTGGCAGTACATCTACGTATTAGTCA
TCGCTATTACCATGGTGATGCGGTTTTGGCAGTACATCAATGGGCGTGGATAGCGGTTTGACTCACGGGG
ATTTCCAAGTCTCCACCCCATTGACGTCAATGGGAGTTTGTTTTGGCACCAAAATCAACGGGACTTTCCA
AAATGTCGTAACAACTCCGCCCCATTGACGCAAATGGGCGGTAGGCGTGTACGGTGGGAGGTCTATATAA
GCAGAGCTGGTTTAGTGAACCGTCAGATCCGCTAGCGCTACCGGACTCAGATCTCGAGCTCAAGCTTCGA
ATTCGCCACCATGGACTACAAAGACGATGACGATAAAGGAAGTGTCGAAAAGTTCGTGGGCACATGGAAG
ATTGCCGATAGCCACAACTTCGGCGAATACCTCAAAGCTATAGGGGCACCAAAAGAGCTTAGCGATGGTG
GAGATGCGACAACTCCCACACTGTACATTAGCCAGAAAGACGGAGACAAGATGACTGTCAAGATCGAGAA
TGGGCCTCCCACCTTTCTGGACACACAGGTTAAGTTCAAACTGGGTGAGGAGTTTGACGAGTTTCCCAGT
GATCGCAGGAAAGGTTGCTTGGCTGGAGATTCTCTCGTTACCCTCGTGGATAGTGGGCTTCAAGTCCCCA
TTAAGGAACTGGTTGGCAAAAGCGGGTTTGCAGTATGGGCTCTGAATGAGGCCACTATGCAGCTGGAGAA
AGCCATAGTGTCCAATGCCTTCTCAACAGGGATCAAACCCCTGTTCACCCTCACTACGAGACTGGGAAGG
AAGATACGAGCTACAGGCAATCACAAGTTCCTGACCATTAACGGCTGGAAACGGCTTGATGAGCTGACAC
CTAAGGAACATCTGGCACTTCCACGCAATCTCCCGAGTTCAGGCACCTTGGCGAAGTCCGACATCTATTG
GGACGAAATCGTCAGCATTGAGTACTCTGGAGAGGAAGAGGTGTTTGACCTGACTGTGCCTGGTCTGCAC
AACTTTGTGGCCAACAACATCATCGTCCATAACAGCGGGGTGAAGTCTGTGGTGAATCTGGTAGGCGAGA
AACTCGTGTACGTCCAGAAGTGGGATGGGAAGGAAACCACGTATGTGCGAGAGATCAAGGACGGGAAGTT
GGTTGTCACCCTGACCATGGGCGATGTGGTTGCTGTGCGCTCATATCGGAGAGCCACTGAAACTGGTGAT
TACAAGGATGACGATGACAAGTAAGCGGCCGCGACTCTAGATCATAATCAGCCATACCACATTTGTAGAG
GTTTTACTTGCTTTAAAAAACCTCCCACACCTCCCCCTGAACCTGAAACATAAAATGAATGCAATTGTTG
TTGTTAACTTGTTTATTGCAGCTTATAATGGTTACAAATAAAGCAATAGCATCACAAATTTCACAAATAA
AGCATTTTTTTCACTGCATTCTAGTTGTGGTTTGTCCAAACTCATCAATGTATCTTAAGGCGTAAATTGT
AAGCGTTAATATTTTGTTAAAATTCGCGTTAAATTTTTGTTAAATCAGCTCATTTTTTAACCAATAGGCC
GAAATCGGCAAAATCCCTTATAAATCAAAAGAATAGACCGAGATAGGGT
[37 nt withheld, positions 1940-1976]
AAAGAACGTGGACTCCAACGTCAAAGG
[49 nt withheld, positions 2004-2052]
T
[91 nt withheld, positions 2054-2144]
G
[124 nt withheld, positions 2146-2269]
CAGGTGGCACTTTTCGGGGAAATGTGCGCGGAACCCCTATTTGTTTATTTTTCTAAATACATTCAAATAT
GTATCCGCTCATGAGACAATAACCCTGATAAATGCTTCAATAATATTGAAAAAGGAAGAGTCCTGAGGCG
GAAAGAACCAGCTGTGGAATGTGTGTCAGTTAGGGTGTGGAAAGTCCCCAGGCTCCCCAGCAGGCAGAAG
TATGCAAAGCATGCATCTCAATTAGTCAGCAACCAGGTGTGGAAAGTCCCCAGGCTCCCCAGCAGGCAGA
AGTATGCAAAGCATGCATCTCAATTAGTCAGCAACCATAGTCCCGCCCCTAACTCCGCCCATCCCGCCCC
TAACTCCGCCCAGTTCCGCCCATTCTCCGCCCCATGGCTGACTAATTTTTTTTATTTATGCAGAGGCCGA
GGCCGCCTCGGCCTCTGAGCTATTCCAGAAGTAGTGAGGAGGCTTTTTTGGAGGCCTAGGCTTTTGCAAA
GATCGATCAAGAGACAGGATGAGGATCGTTTCGCATGATTGAACAAGATGGATTGCACGCAGGTTCTCCG
GCCGCTTGGGTGGAGAGGCTATTCGGCTATGACTGGGCACAACAGACAATCGGCTGCTCTGATGCCGCCG
TGTTCCGGCTGTCAGCGCAGGGGCGCCCGGTTCTTTTTGTCAAGACCGACCTGTCCGGTGCCCTGAATGA
ACTGCAAGACGAGGCAGCGCGGCTATCGTGGCTGGCCACGACGGGCGTTCCTTGCGCAGCTGTGCTCGAC
GTTGTCACTGAAGCGGGAAGGGACTGGCTGCTATTGGGCGAAGTGCCGGGGCAGGATCTCCTGTCATCTC
ACCTTGCTCCTGCCGAGAAAGTATCCATCATGGCTGATGCAATGCGGCGGCTGCATACGCTTGATCCGGC
TACCTGCCCATTCGACCACCAAGCGAAACATCGCATCGAGCGAGCACGTACTCGGATGGAAGCCGGTCTT
GTCGATCAGGATGATCTGGACGAAGAGCATCAGGGGCTCGCGCCAGCCGAACTGTTCGCCAGGCTCAAGG
CGAGCATGCCCGACGGCGAGGATCTCGTCGTGACCCATGGCGATGCCTGCTTGCCGAATATCATGGTGGA
AAATGGCCGCTTTTCTGGATTCATCGACTGTGGCCGGCTGGGTGTGGCGGACCGCTATCAGGACATAGCG
TTGGCTACCCGTGATATTGCTGAAGAGCTTGGCGGCGAATGGGCTGACCGCTTCCTCGTGCTTTACGGTA
TCGCCGCTCCCGATTCGCAGCGCATCGCCTTCTATCGCCTTCTTGACGAGTTCTTCTGAGCGGGACTCTG
GGGTTCGAAATGACCGACCAAGCGACGCCCAACCTGCCATCACGAGATTTCGATTCCACCGCCGCCTTCT
ATGAAAGGTTGGGCTTCGGAATCGTTTTCCGGGACGCCGGCTGGATGATCCTCCAGCGCGGGGATCTCAT
GCTGGAGTTCTTCGCCCACCCTAGGGGGAGGCTAACTGAAACACGGAAGGAGACAATACCGGAAGGAACC
CGCGCTATGACGGCAATAAAAAGACAGAATAAAACGCACGGTGTTGGGTCGTTTGTTCATAAACGCGGGG
TTCGGTCCCAGGGCTGGCACTCTGTCGATACCCCACCGAGACCCCATTGGGGCCAATACGCCCGCGTTTC
TTCCTTTTCCCCACCCCACCCCCCAAGTTCGGGTGAAGGCCCAGGGCTCGCAGCCAACGTCGGGGCGGCA
GGCCCTGCCATAGCCTCAGGTTACTCATATATACTTTAGATTGATTTAAAACTTCATTTTTAATTTAAAA
GGATCTAGGTGAAGATCCTTTTTGATAATCTCATGACCAAAATCCCTTAACGTGAGTTTTCGTTCCACTG
AGCGTCAGACCCCGTAGAAAAGATCAAAGGATCTTCTTGAGATCCTTTTTTTCTGCGCGTAATCTGCTGC
TTGCAAACAAAAAAACCACCGCTACCAGCGGTGGTTTGTTTGCCGGATCAAGAGCTACCAACTCTTTTTC
CGAAGGTAACTGGCTTCAGCAGAGCGCAGATACCAAATACTGTTCTTCTAGTGTAGCCGTAGTTAGGCCA
CCACTTCAAGAACTCTGTAGCACCGCCTACATACCTCGCTCTGCTAATCCTGTTACCAGTGGCTGCTGCC
AGTGGCGATAAGTCGTGTCTTACCGGGTTGGACTCAAGACGATAGTTACCGGATAAGGCGCAGCGGTCGG
GCTGAACGGGGGGTTCGTGCACACAGCCCAGCTTGGAGCGAACGACCTACACCGAACTGAGATACCTACA
GCGTGAGCTATGAGAAAGCGCCACGCTTCCCGAAGGGAGAAAGGCGGACAGGTATCCGGTAAGCGGCAGG
GTCGGAACAGGAGAGCGCACGAGGGAGCTTCCAGGGGGAAACGCCTGGTATCTTTATAGTCCTGTCGGGT
TTCGCCACCTCTGACTTGAGCGTCGATTTTTGTGATGCTCGTCAGGGGGGCGGAGCCTATGGAAAAACGC
CAGCAACGCGGCCTTTTTACGGTTCCTGGCCTTTTGCTGGCCTTTTGCTCACATGTTCTTTCCTGCGTTA
TCCCCTGATTCTGTGGATAACCGTATTACCGCCATGCAT
